>Addgene plasmid #142745 | TFORF1169 | addgene full sequence | sequence record 395820 | Addgene NGS Result
TTAATGTAGTCTTATGCAATACTCTTGTAGTCTTGCAACATGGTAACGATGAGTTAGCAACATGCCTTAC
AAGGAGAGAAAAAGCACCGTGCATGCCGATTGGTGGAAGTAAGGTGGTACGATCGTGCCTTATTAGGAAG
GCAACAGACGGGTCTGACATGGATTGGACGAACCACTGAATTGCCGCATTGCAGAGATATTGTATTTAAG
TGCCTAGCTCGATACATAAACGGGTCTCTCTGGTTAGACCAGATCTGAGCCTGGGAGCTCTCTGGCTAAC
TAGGGAACCCACTGCTTAAGCCTCAATAAAGCTTGCCTTGAGTGCTTCAAGTAGTGTGTGCCCGTCTGTT
GTGTGACTCTGGTAACTAGAGATCCCTCAGACCCTTTTAGTCAGTGTGGAAAATCTCTAGCAGTGGCGCC
CGAACAGGGACTTGAAAGCGAAAGGGAAACCAGAGGAGCTCTCTCGACGCAGGACTCGGCTTGCTGAAGC
GCGCACGGCAAGAGGCGAGGGGCGGCGACTGGTGAGTACGCCAAAAATTTTGACTAGCGGAGGCTAGAAG
GAGAGAGATGGGTGCGAGAGCGTCAGTATTAAGCGGGGGAGAATTAGATCGCGATGGGAAAAAATTCGGT
TAAGGCCAGGGGGAAAGAAAAAATATAAATTAAAACATATAGTATGGGCAAGCAGGGAGCTAGAACGATT
CGCAGTTAATCCTGGCCTGTTAGAAACATCAGAAGGCTGTAGACAAATACTGGGACAGCTACAACCATCC
CTTCAGACAGGATCAGAAGAACTTAGATCATTATATAATACAGTAGCAACCCTCTATTGTGTGCATCAAA
GGATAGAGATAAAAGACACCAAGGAAGCTTTAGACAAGATAGAGGAAGAGCAAAACAAAAGTAAGACCAC
CGCACAGCAAGCGGCCGCTGATCTTCAGACCTGGAGGAGGAGATATGAGGGACAATTGGAGAAGTGAATT
ATATAAATATAAAGTAGTAAAAATTGAACCATTAGGAGTAGCACCCACCAAGGCAAAGAGAAGAGTGGTG
CAGAGAGAAAAAAGAGCAGTGGGAATAGGAGCTTTGTTCCTTGGGTTCTTGGGAGCAGCAGGAAGCACTA
TGGGCGCAGCGTCAATGACGCTGACGGTACAGGCCAGACAATTATTGTCTGGTATAGTGCAGCAGCAGAA
CAATTTGCTGAGGGCTATTGAGGCGCAACAGCATCTGTTGCAACTCACAGTCTGGGGCATCAAGCAGCTC
CAGGCAAGAATCCTGGCTGTGGAAAGATACCTAAAGGATCAACAGCTCCTGGGGATTTGGGGTTGCTCTG
GAAAACTCATTTGCACCACTGCTGTGCCTTGGAATGCTAGTTGGAGTAATAAATCTCTGGAACAGATTTG
GAATCACACGACCTGGATGGAGTGGGACAGAGAAATTAACAATTACACAAGCTTAATACACTCCTTAATT
GAAGAATCGCAAAACCAGCAAGAAAAGAATGAACAAGAATTATTGGAATTAGATAAATGGGCAAGTTTGT
GGAATTGGTTTAACATAACAAATTGGCTGTGGTATATAAAATTATTCATAATGATAGTAGGAGGCTTGGT
AGGTTTAAGAATAGTTTTTGCTGTACTTTCTATAGTGAATAGAGTTAGGCAGGGATATTCACCATTATCG
TTTCAGACCCACCTCCCAACCCCGAGGGGACCCATGCATTGCATCTCAATTAGTCAGCAACCAGGTGTGG
AAAGTCCCCAGGCTCCCCAGCAGGCAGAAGTATGCAAAGCATGCGTCTCAATTAGTCAGCAACCATAGTC
CCGCCCCTAACTCCGCCCATCCCGCCCCTAACTCCGCCCAGTTCCGCCCATTCTCCGCCCCATGGCTGAC
TAATTTTTTTTATTTATGCAGAGGCCGAGGCCGCCTCGGCCTCTGAGCTATTCCAGAAGTAGTGAGGAGG
CTTTTTTGGAGGCCTAGGCTTTTGCAAAAAGCTTTCTAGAGGTACCACCGGAGCTTACCATGACCGAGTA
CAAGCCCACGGTGCGCCTCGCCACCCGCGACGACGTCCCCAGGGCCGTACGCACCCTCGCCGCCGCGTTC
GCCGACTACCCCGCCACGCGCCACACCGTCGATCCGGACCGCCACATCGAGCGGGTCACCGAGCTGCAAG
AACTCTTCCTCACGCGCGTCGGGCTCGACATCGGCAAGGTGTGGGTCGCGGACGACGGCGCCGCCGTGGC
GGTCTGGACCACGCCGGAGAGCGTCGAAGCGGGGGCGGTGTTCGCCGAGATCGGCCCGCGCATGGCCGAG
TTGAGCGGTTCCCGGCTGGCCGCGCAGCAACAGATGGAAGGCCTCCTGGCGCCGCACCGGCCCAAGGAGC
CCGCGTGGTTCCTGGCCACCGTCGGCGTCTCGCCCGACCACCAGGGCAAGGGTCTGGGCAGCGCCGTCGT
GCTCCCCGGAGTGGAGGCGGCCGAGCGCGCCGGGGTGCCCGCCTTCCTGGAGACCTCCGCGCCCCGCAAC
CTCCCCTTCTACGAGCGGCTCGGCTTCACCGTCACCGCCGACGTCGAGGTGCCCGAAGGACCGCGCACCT
GGTGCATGACCCGCAAGCCCGGTGCCAGTTAACGAATTCTAGATCTTGAGACAAATGGCAGTATTCATCC
ACAATTTTAAAAGAAAAGGGGGGATTGGGGGGTACAGTGCAGGGGAAAGAATAGTAGACATAATAGCAAC
AGACATACAAACTAAAGAATTACAAAAACAAATTACAAAAATTCAAAATTTTCGGGTTTATTACAGGGAC
AGCAGAGATCCACTTTGGCGCCGGCTCGAGGCCTGCAGGTGCAAAGATGGATAAAGTTTTAAACAGAGAG
GAATCTTTGCAGCTAATGGACCTTCTAGGTCTTGAAAGGAGTGGGAATTGGCTCCGGTGCCCGTCAGTGG
GCAGAGCGCACATCGCCCACAGTCCCCGAGAAGTTGGGGGGAGGGGTCGGCAATTGAACCGGTGCCTAGA
GAAGGTGGCGCGGGGTAAACTGGGAAAGTGATGTCGTGTACTGGCTCCGCCTTTTTCCCGAGGGTGGGGG
AGAACCGTATATAAGTGCAGTAGTCGCCGTGAACGTTCTTTTTCGCAACGGGTTTGCCGCCAGAACACAG
GTAAGTGCCGTGTGTGGTTCCCGCGGGCCTGGCCTCTTTACGGGTTATGGCCCTTGCGTGCCTTGAATTA
CTTCCACCTGGCTGCAGTACGTGATTCTTGATCCCGAGCTTCGGGTTGGAAGTGGGTGGGAGAGTTCGAG
GCCTTGCGCTTAAGGAGCCCCTTCGCCTCGTGCTTGAGTTGAGGCCTGGCCTGGGCGCTGGGGCCGCCGC
GTGCGAATCTGGTGGCACCTTCGCGCCTGTCTCGCTGCTTTCGATAAGTCTCTAGCCATTTAAAATTTTT
GATGACCTGCTGCGACGCTTTTTTTCTGGCAAGATAGTCTTGTAAATGCGGGCCAAGATCTGCACACTGG
TATTTCGGTTTTTGGGGCCGCGGGCGGCGACGGGGCCCGTGCGTCCCAGCGCACATGTTCGGCGAGGCGG
GGCCTGCGAGCGCGGCCACCGAGAATCGGACGGGGGTAGTCTCAAGCTGGCCGGCCTGCTCTGGTGCCTG
GCCTCGCGCCGCCGTGTATCGCCCCGCCCTGGGCGGCAAGGCTGGCCCGGTCGGCACCAGTTGCGTGAGC
GGAAAGATGGCCGCTTCCCGGCCCTGCTGCAGGGAGCTCAAAATGGAGGACGCGGCGCTCGGGAGAGCGG
GCGGGTGAGTCACCCACACAAAGGAAAAGGGCCTTTCCGTCCTCAGCCGTCGCTTCATGTGACTCCACGG
AGTACCGGGCGCCGTCCAGGCACCTCGATTAGTTCTCGAGCTTTTGGAGTACGTCGTCTTTAGGTTGGGG
GGAGGGGTTTTATGCGATGGAGTTTCCCCACACTGAGTGGGTGGAGACTGAAGTTAGGCCAGCTTGGCAC
TTGATGTAATTCTCCTTGGAATTTGCCCTTTTTGAGTTTGGATCTTGGTTCATTCTCAAGCCTCAGACAG
TGGTTCAAAGTTTTTTTCTTCCATTTCAGGTGTCGTGAGGCTAGCACCGCCACCATGTTTGGGATTCAGG
AAAGCATCCAACGGAGTGGAAGCAGCATGAAGGAAGAGCCGCTGGGCAGCGGCATGAACGCGGTGCGGAC
GTGGATGCAGGGCGCCGGGGTGCTGGACGCCAACACGGCGGCGCAGAGCGGGGTGGGTCTGGCCCGGGCT
CACTTTGAGAAGCAGCCGCCTTCCAATCTGCGGAAATCCAACTTCTTCCACTTCGTCCTGGCCCTCTACG
ACAGACAGGGCCAGCCCGTGGAGATCGAGAGGACAGCGTTTGTGGGGTTCGTGGAGAAGGAAAAAGAAGC
CAACAGCGAAAAGACCAATAACGGAATTCACTACCGGCTTCAGCTTCTCTACAGCAATGGGATAAGGACG
GAGCAGGATTTCTACGTGCGCCTCATTGACTCCATGACAAAACAAGCCATAGTGTATGAAGGCCAAGACA
AGAACCCAGAAATGTGCCGAGTCTTGCTCACACATGAGATCATGTGCAGGTTCTTCTTGAAATTTTTCCT
CAAATGTAACCAAAATTGCCTAAAGAATGCGGGAAACCCACGTGACATGCGGAGATTCCAGGTCGTGGTG
TCTACGACAGTCAATGTGGATGGCCATGTCCTGGCAGTCTCTGATAACATGTTTGTCCATAATAATTCCA
AGCATGGGCGGAGGGCTCGGAGGCTTGACCCCTCGGAAGCTACTCCCTGTATCAAAGCCATCAGCCCGAG
TGAAGGATGGACGACGGGAGGTGCGACTGTGATCATCATAGGGGACAATTTCTTTGATGGGTTACAGGTC
ATATTCGGTACCATGCTGGTCTGGAGTGAGTTGATCACTCCTCATGCCATCCGTGTGCAGACCCCTCCTC
GGCACATCCCTGGTGTTGTGGAAGTCACACTGTCCTACAAATCTAAGCAGTTCTGCAAAGGAACACCAGG
CAGATTCATTTATACAGCGCTCAACGAACCCACCATCGATTATGGTTTCCAGAGGTTACAGAAGGTCATT
CCTCGGCACCCTGGTGACCCTGAGCGTTTGCCAAAGGAAGTAATACTCAAAAGGGCTGCGGATCTGGTAG
AAGCACTGTATGGGATGCCACACAACAACCAGGAAATCATTCTGAAGAGAGCGGCCGACATTGCCGAGGC
CCTGTACAGTGTTCCCCGCAACCACAACCAACTCCCGGCCCTTGCTAACACCTCGGTCCACGCAGGGATG
ATGGGCGTGAATTCGTTCAGTGGACAACTGGCCGTGAATGTCTCCGAGGCATCACAAGCCACCAATCAGG
GTTTCACCCGCAACTCAAGCAGCGTATCACCACACGGGTACGTGCCGAGCACCACTCCCCAGCAGACCAA
CTATAACTCCGTCACCACGAGCATGAACGGATACGGCTCTGCCGCAATGTCCAATTTGGGCGGCTCCCCC
ACCTTCCTCAACGGCTCAGCTGCCAACTCCCCCTATGCCATAGTGCCATCCAGCCCCACCATGGCCTCCT
CCACAAGCCTCCCCTCCAACTGCAGCAGCTCCTCGGGCATCTTCTCCTTCTCACCAGCCAACATGGTCTC
AGCCGTGAAACAGAAGAGTGCTTTCGCACCAGTCGTCAGACCCCAGACCTCCCCACCTCCCACCTGCACC
AGCACCAACGGGAACAGCCTGCAAGCGATATCTGGCATGATTGTTCCTCCTATGTAGTAATGAACTAGTC
CGTAACTTGAAAGTATTTCGATTTCTTGGCTTTATATATCTTGTGGAAAGGACGACACTATCAATAACGA
TTCATGACAACGCGTTAAGTCGACAATCAACCTCTGGATTACAAAATTTGTGAAAGATTGACTGGTATTC
TTAACTATGTTGCTCCTTTTACGCTATGTGGATACGCTGCTTTAATGCCTTTGTATCATGCTATTGCTTC
CCGTATGGCTTTCATTTTCTCCTCCTTGTATAAATCCTGGTTGCTGTCTCTTTATGAGGAGTTGTGGCCC
GTTGTCAGGCAACGTGGCGTGGTGTGCACTGTGTTTGCTGACGCAACCCCCACTGGTTGGGGCATTGCCA
CCACCTGTCAGCTCCTTTCCGGGACTTTCGCTTTCCCCCTCCCTATTGCCACGGCGGAACTCATCGCCGC
CTGCCTTGCCCGCTGCTGGACAGGGGCTCGGCTGTTGGGCACTGACAATTCCGTGGTGTTGTCGGGGAAA
TCATCGTCCTTTCCTTGGCTGCTCGCCTGTGTTGCCACCTGGATTCTGCGCGGGACGTCCTTCTGCTACG
TCCCTTCGGCCCTCAATCCAGCGGACCTTCCTTCCCGCGGCCTGCTGCCGGCTCTGCGGCCTCTTCCGCG
TCTTCGCCTTCGCCCTCAGACGAGTCGGATCTCCCTTTGGGCCGCCTCCCCGCGTCGACTTTAAGACCAA
TGACTTACAAGGCAGCTGTAGATCTTAGCCACTTTTTAAAAGAAAAGGGGGGACTGGAAGGGCTAATTCA
CTCCCAACGAAGACAAGATCTGCTTTTTGCTTGTACTGGGTCTCTCTGGTTAGACCAGATCTGAGCCTGG
GAGCTCTCTGGCTAACTAGGGAACCCACTGCTTAAGCCTCAATAAAGCTTGCCTTGAGTGCTTCAAGTAG
TGTGTGCCCGTCTGTTGTGTGACTCTGGTAACTAGAGATCCCTCAGACCCTTTTAGTCAGTGTGGAAAAT
CTCTAGCAGTACGTATAGTAGTTCATGTCATCTTATTATTCAGTATTTATAACTTGCAAAGAAATGAATA
TCAGAGAGTGAGAGGAACTTGTTTATTGCAGCTTATAATGGTTACAAATAAAGCAATAGCATCACAAATT
TCACAAATAAAGCATTTTTTTCACTGCATTCTAGTTGTGGTTTGTCCAAACTCATCAATGTATCTTATCA
TGTCTGGCTCTAGCTATCCCGCCCCTAACTCCGCCCATCCCGCCCCTAACTCCGCCCAGTTCCGCCCATT
CTCCGCCCCATGGCTGACTAATTTTTTTTATTTATGCAGAGGCCGAGGCCGCCTCGGCCTCTGAGCTATT
CCAGAAGTAGTGAGGAGGCTTTTTTGGAGGCCTAGGGACGTACCCAATTCGCCCTATAGTGAGTCGTATT
ACGCGCGCTCACTGGCCGTCGTTTTACAACGTCGTGACTGGGAAAACCCTGGCGTTACCCAACTTAATCG
CCTTGCAGCACATCCCCCTTTCGCCAGCTGGCGTAATAGCGAAGAGGCCCGCACCGATCGCCCTTCCCAA
CAGTTGCGCAGCCTGAATGGCGAATGGG
[124 nt withheld, positions 7379-7502]
C
[91 nt withheld, positions 7504-7594]
A
[49 nt withheld, positions 7596-7644]
CCTTTGACGTTGGAGTCCACGTTCTTT
[37 nt withheld, positions 7672-7708]
ACCCTATCTCGGTCTATTCTTTTGATTTATAAGGGATTTTGCCGATTTCGGCCTATTGGTTAAAAAATGA
GCTGATTTAACAAAAATTTAACGCGAATTTTAACAAAATATTAACGCTTACAATTTAGGTGGCACTTTTC
GGGGAAATGTGCGCGGAACCCCTATTTGTTTATTTTTCTAAATACATTCAAATATGTATCCGCTCATGAG
ACAATAACCCTGATAAATGCTTCAATAATATTGAAAAAGGAAGAGTATGAGTATTCAACATTTCCGTGTC
GCCCTTATTCCCTTTTTTGCGGCATTTTGCCTTCCTGTTTTTGCTCACCCAGAAACGCTGGTGAAAGTAA
AAGATGCTGAAGATCAGTTGGGTGCACGAGTGGGTTACATCGAACTGGATCTCAACAGCGGTAAGATCCT
TGAGAGTTTTCGCCCCGAAGAACGTTTTCCAATGATGAGCACTTTTAAAGTTCTGCTATGTGGCGCGGTA
TTATCCCGTATTGACGCCGGGCAAGAGCAACTCGGTCGCCGCATACACTATTCTCAGAATGACTTGGTTG
AGTACTCACCAGTCACAGAAAAGCATCTTACGGATGGCATGACAGTAAGAGAATTATGCAGTGCTGCCAT
AACCATGAGTGATAACACTGCGGCCAACTTACTTCTGACAACGATCGGAGGACCGAAGGAGCTAACCGCT
TTTTTGCACAACATGGGGGATCATGTAACTCGCCTTGATCGTTGGGAACCGGAGCTGAATGAAGCCATAC
CAAACGACGAGCGTGACACCACGATGCCTGTAGCAATGGCAACAACGTTGCGCAAACTATTAACTGGCGA
ACTACTTACTCTAGCTTCCCGGCAACAATTAATAGACTGGATGGAGGCGGATAAAGTTGCAGGACCACTT
CTGCGCTCGGCCCTTCCGGCTGGCTGGTTTATTGCTGATAAATCTGGAGCCGGTGAGCGTGGGTCTCGCG
GTATCATTGCAGCACTGGGGCCAGATGGTAAGCCCTCCCGTATCGTAGTTATCTACACGACGGGGAGTCA
GGCAACTATGGATGAACGAAATAGACAGATCGCTGAGATAGGTGCCTCACTGATTAAGCATTGGTAACTG
TCAGACCAAGTTTACTCATATATACTTTAGATTGATTTAAAACTTCATTTTTAATTTAAAAGGATCTAGG
TGAAGATCCTTTTTGATAATCTCATGACCAAAATCCCTTAACGTGAGTTTTCGTTCCACTGAGCGTCAGA
CCCCGTAGAAAAGATCAAAGGATCTTCTTGAGATCCTTTTTTTCTGCGCGTAATCTGCTGCTTGCAAACA
AAAAAACCACCGCTACCAGCGGTGGTTTGTTTGCCGGATCAAGAGCTACCAACTCTTTTTCCGAAGGTAA
CTGGCTTCAGCAGAGCGCAGATACCAAATACTGTTCTTCTAGTGTAGCCGTAGTTAGGCCACCACTTCAA
GAACTCTGTAGCACCGCCTACATACCTCGCTCTGCTAATCCTGTTACCAGTGGCTGCTGCCAGTGGCGAT
AAGTCGTGTCTTACCGGGTTGGACTCAAGACGATAGTTACCGGATAAGGCGCAGCGGTCGGGCTGAACGG
GGGGTTCGTGCACACAGCCCAGCTTGGAGCGAACGACCTACACCGAACTGAGATACCTACAGCGTGAGCT
ATGAGAAAGCGCCACGCTTCCCGAAGGGAGAAAGGCGGACAGGTATCCGGTAAGCGGCAGGGTCGGAACA
GGAGAGCGCACGAGGGAGCTTCCAGGGGGAAACGCCTGGTATCTTTATAGTCCTGTCGGGTTTCGCCACC
TCTGACTTGAGCGTCGATTTTTGTGATGCTCGTCAGGGGGGCGGAGCCTATGGAAAAACGCCAGCAACGC
GGCCTTTTTACGGTTCCTGGCCTTTTGCTGGCCTTTTGCTCACATGTTCTTTCCTGCGTTATCCCCTGAT
TCTGTGGATAACCGTATTACCGCCTTTGAGTGAGCTGATACCGCTCGCCGCAGCCGAACGACCGAGCGCA
GCGAGTCAGTGAGCGAGGAAGCGGAAGAGCGCCCAATACGCAAACCGCCTCTCCCCGCGCGTTGGCCGAT
TCATTAATGCAGCTGGCACGACAGGTTTCCCGACTGGAAAGCGGGCAGTGAGCGCAACGCAATTAATGTG
AGTTAGCTCACTCATTAGGCACCCCAGGCTTTACACTTTATGCTTCCGGCTCGTATGTTGTGTGGAATTG
TGAGCGGATAACAATTTCACACAGGAAACAGCTATGACCATGATTACGCCAAGCGCGCAATTAACCCTCA
CTAAAGGGAACAAAAGCTGGAGCTGCAAGC
Features (pLannotate 1.2.2; 31 found; start..end, strand, type, name):
      5..231     +  promoter       RSV promoter: Rous sarcoma virus enhancer/promoter
    232..412     +  LTR            5' LTR (truncated): truncated 5' long terminal repeat (LTR) from HIV-1
    459..584     +  misc_feature   HIV-1 Ψ: packaging signal of human immunodeficiency virus type 1
    568..931     +  CDS            HIV-1 gag (fragment): gag protein from human immunodeficiency virus 1; gag
   1077..1310    +  misc_feature   RRE: The Rev response element (RRE) of HIV-1 allows for Rev-dependent mRNA export from the nucleus to the cytoplasm.
   1687..1713    +  CDS            Rev (fragment): human immunodeficiency virus 1 (HIV-1) Rev protein; rev; enhances nuclear export of unspliced and incompletely spliced viral mRNAs
   1720..1743    +  promoter       SV40 promoter (fragment): SV40 early promoter
   1744..1815    +  promoter       SV40 promoter (fragment): SV40 enhancer and early promoter
   1839..1974    +  rep_origin     SV40 ori: SV40 origin of replication
   2020..2616    +  CDS            PuroR (fragment): puromycin N-acetyltransferase; pac from Streptomyces; confers resistance to puromycin
   2665..2782    +  misc_feature   cPPT/CTS: central polypurine tract and central termination sequence of HIV-1
   2847..2913    +  CDS            small t antigen (fragment): SV40 (simian virus 40) small t antigen
   2920..4098    +  promoter       EF-1α promoter: strong constitutive promoter for human elongation factor EF-1α
   4115..5794    +  CDS            Ebf1: COE1_RAT - Also known as Coe1, Ebf, Olf1. Experimental evidence at protein level: Swiss-Prot protein existence level 1. Key pioneer transcription factor of B-cell specification and commitment. Recognizes variations of the palindromic sequence 5'- ATTCCCNNGGGAATT-3'. Operates in a transcription factor network to activate B-cell-specific genes and repress genes associated with alternative cell fates. For instance, positively regulates many B-cell specific genes including BCR or CD40 while repressing genes that direct cells into alternative lineages, including GATA3 and TCF7 for the T- cell linea
   5810..5863    +  promoter       U6 promoter (fragment): RNA polymerase III promoter for human U6 snRNA
   5905..6493    +  misc_feature   WPRE: woodchuck hepatitis virus posttranscriptional regulatory element
   6544..6563    +  misc_feature   cPPT/CTS (fragment): central polypurine tract and central termination sequence of HIV-1
   6565..6798    +  LTR            3' LTR (ΔU3): self-inactivating 3' long terminal repeat (LTR) from HIV-1
   6876..6997    +  polyA_signal   SV40 poly(A) signal: SV40 polyadenylation signal
   7037..7172    +  rep_origin     SV40 ori: SV40 origin of replication
   7193..7211    -  promoter       T7 promoter: promoter for bacteriophage T7 RNA polymerase
   7219..7374    +  CDS            lacZα (fragment): LacZα fragment of β-galactosidase; lacZ fragment
   7379..7807    +  rep_origin     f1 ori (sequence partly withheld): f1 bacteriophage origin of replication; arrow indicates direction of (+) strand synthesis
   7860..7964    +  promoter       AmpR promoter: bla
   7965..8825    +  CDS            AmpR: β-lactamase; bla; confers resistance to ampicillin, carbenicillin, and related antibiotics
   8996..9584    +  rep_origin     ori: high-copy-number ColE1/pMB1/pBR322/pUC origin of replication
   9767..9859    +  CDS            lacI (fragment): lac repressor; lacI; The lac repressor binds to the lac operator to inhibit transcription in E. coli. This inhibition can be relieved by adding lactose or isopropyl-β-D-thiogalactopyranoside (IPTG).
   9872..9893    +  protein_bind   CAP binding site: CAP binding activates transcription in the presence of cAMP. E. coli catabolite activator protein
   9908..9938    +  promoter       lac promoter: promoter for the E. coli lac operon
   9946..9962    +  protein_bind   lac operator: The lac repressor binds to the lac operator to inhibit transcription in E. coli. This inhibition can be relieved by adding lactose or isopropyl-β-D-thiogalactopyranoside (IPTG). lac repressor encoded by lacI
  10007..10025   +  promoter       T3 promoter: promoter for bacteriophage T3 RNA polymerase
