[The description below was written by a language model from this plasmid's Addgene catalogue record and pLannotate feature annotations shown in this document.]
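Description:
TFORF1169 is a third-generation-style, self-inactivating lentiviral expression plasmid built on the pLX_TRC317 backbone and carrying the human transcription factor EBF1, a pioneer factor in B-cell specification. It belongs to a barcoded transcription factor ORF collection in which each ORF is paired with a unique 24-bp barcode, so that the factor delivered to a given cell can be identified in pooled overexpression screens. In bacteria the plasmid is maintained through a high-copy ColE1/pUC-type origin with ampicillin resistance. An f1 origin and remnants of a lac/T7/T3 cloning region are also present. The depositor notes a risk of recombination, which is typical of LTR-containing plasmids.

The viral genome is transcribed from an RSV promoter fused to a truncated HIV-1 5' LTR, followed by the Ψ packaging signal, a partial gag sequence and the RRE for Rev-dependent export, and it ends in a ΔU3 3' LTR with a downstream SV40 polyadenylation signal. Within this unit, an SV40 early promoter/origin drives puromycin N-acetyltransferase for selection of transduced mammalian cells. A cPPT/CTS element follows, and then the EF-1α promoter drives constitutive expression of the EBF1 ORF. The annotation tool matched the ORF to the rat orthologue, but the catalogue lists it as human. A WPRE downstream of the ORF enhances transcript stability and expression. The barcode is not annotated in the feature table. It may lie in the short region between the ORF and the WPRE, where a small U6-like fragment is detected, but the record does not state its position. The sequenced length of 10,048 nt agrees with the stated backbone and insert sizes.
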