Addgene plasmid #142745: TFORF1169
Purpose: Lentiviral vector for overexpressing transcription factor ORFs with unique 24-bp barcodes. Barcodes facilitate identification of transcription factors in pooled screens.
Depositing lab: Feng Zhang. Depositing organization: Broad Institute. Publication: A transcription factor atlas of directed differentiation. Joung J, Ma S, Tay T, Geiger-Schuller KR, Kirchgatterer PC, Verdine VK, Guo B, Arias-Garcia MA, Allen WE, Singh A, Kuksenko O, Abudayyeh OO, Gootenberg JS, Fu Z, Macrae RK, Buenrostro JD, Regev A, Zhang F. Cell. 2023 Jan 5;186(1):209-229.e26. doi: 10.1016/j.cell.2022.11.026. PubMed 36608654.
Backbone
  Vector backbone: pLX_TRC317
  Backbone manufacturer: Broad Institute Genetic Perturbation Platform
  Backbone size w/o insert (bp): 8264
  Vector type: Mammalian Expression, Lentiviral
  Selectable markers: Puromycin
Growth in bacteria
  Bacterial resistance: Ampicillin, 100 μg/mL
  Growth temperature: 37°C
  Growth strain: NEB Stable
  Copy number: High Copy
Gene/Insert
  Gene/Insert name: EBF1
  Species: H. sapiens (human)
  Insert size (bp): 1784
  Entrez Gene: EBF1 (a.k.a. COE1, EBF, O/E-1, OLF1)
  Promoter: EF1a
  Cloning method: Unknown
  Sequencing primers: 5′ GGGTGGAGACTGAAGTTAGGCCAG; 3′ CACATAGCGTAAAAGGAGCAACATAG
Terms and licenses: Academic/Nonprofit Terms; Industry Terms: Not Available to Industry
Depositor comments: NM_182708,ENST00000380654 . The transcription factor ORF portion of this plasmid was synthesized by Genewiz. Please test multiple small colonies in case of plasmid recombination. To make this collection available in a timely manner, a portion of this collection was not fully sequenced by Addgene. If an Addgene verified full plasmid sequence is not available, please contact us prior to placing an order to request the full sequence.
How to cite: TFORF1169 was a gift from Feng Zhang (Addgene plasmid # 142745 ; http://n2t.net/addgene:142745 ; RRID:Addgene_142745)
