>Addgene plasmid #142745 | TFORF1169 | depositor partial sequence | sequence record 280373 | Insert
ACCGCCACCATGTTTGGGATTCAGGAAAGCATCCAACGGAGTGGAAGCAGCATGAAGGAAGAGCCGCTGG
GCAGCGGCATGAACGCGGTGCGGACGTGGATGCAGGGCGCCGGGGTGCTGGACGCCAACACGGCGGCGCA
GAGCGGGGTGGGTCTGGCCCGGGCTCACTTTGAGAAGCAGCCGCCTTCCAATCTGCGGAAATCCAACTTC
TTCCACTTCGTCCTGGCCCTCTACGACAGACAGGGCCAGCCCGTGGAGATCGAGAGGACAGCGTTTGTGG
GGTTCGTGGAGAAGGAAAAAGAAGCCAACAGCGAAAAGACCAATAACGGAATTCACTACCGGCTTCAGCT
TCTCTACAGCAATGGGATAAGGACGGAGCAGGATTTCTACGTGCGCCTCATTGACTCCATGACAAAACAA
GCCATAGTGTATGAAGGCCAAGACAAGAACCCAGAAATGTGCCGAGTCTTGCTCACACATGAGATCATGT
GCAGGTTCTTCTTGAAATTTTTCCTCAAATGTAACCAAAATTGCCTAAAGAATGCGGGAAACCCACGTGA
CATGCGGAGATTCCAGGTCGTGGTGTCTACGACAGTCAATGTGGATGGCCATGTCCTGGCAGTCTCTGAT
AACATGTTTGTCCATAATAATTCCAAGCATGGGCGGAGGGCTCGGAGGCTTGACCCCTCGGAAGCTACTC
CCTGTATCAAAGCCATCAGCCCGAGTGAAGGATGGACGACGGGAGGTGCGACTGTGATCATCATAGGGGA
CAATTTCTTTGATGGGTTACAGGTCATATTCGGTACCATGCTGGTCTGGAGTGAGTTGATCACTCCTCAT
GCCATCCGTGTGCAGACCCCTCCTCGGCACATCCCTGGTGTTGTGGAAGTCACACTGTCCTACAAATCTA
AGCAGTTCTGCAAAGGAACACCAGGCAGATTCATTTATACAGCGCTCAACGAACCCACCATCGATTATGG
TTTCCAGAGGTTACAGAAGGTCATTCCTCGGCACCCTGGTGACCCTGAGCGTTTGCCAAAGGAAGTAATA
CTCAAAAGGGCTGCGGATCTGGTAGAAGCACTGTATGGGATGCCACACAACAACCAGGAAATCATTCTGA
AGAGAGCGGCCGACATTGCCGAGGCCCTGTACAGTGTTCCCCGCAACCACAACCAACTCCCGGCCCTTGC
TAACACCTCGGTCCACGCAGGGATGATGGGCGTGAATTCGTTCAGTGGACAACTGGCCGTGAATGTCTCC
GAGGCATCACAAGCCACCAATCAGGGTTTCACCCGCAACTCAAGCAGCGTATCACCACACGGGTACGTGC
CGAGCACCACTCCCCAGCAGACCAACTATAACTCCGTCACCACGAGCATGAACGGATACGGCTCTGCCGC
AATGTCCAATTTGGGCGGCTCCCCCACCTTCCTCAACGGCTCAGCTGCCAACTCCCCCTATGCCATAGTG
CCATCCAGCCCCACCATGGCCTCCTCCACAAGCCTCCCCTCCAACTGCAGCAGCTCCTCGGGCATCTTCT
CCTTCTCACCAGCCAACATGGTCTCAGCCGTGAAACAGAAGAGTGCTTTCGCACCAGTCGTCAGACCCCA
GACCTCCCCACCTCCCACCTGCACCAGCACCAACGGGAACAGCCTGCAAGCGATATCTGGCATGATTGTT
CCTCCTATGTAGTAATGAACTAGTCCGTAACTTGAAAGTATTTCGATTTCTTGGCTTTATATATCTTGTG
GAAAGGACGACACTATCAATAACGATTCATGACA
