>Addgene plasmid #142745 | TFORF1169 | depositor partial sequence | sequence record 280374 | Barcode
CACTATCAATAACGATTCATGACA
